Addgene plasmid #216582: DDX3X - Y466D in pENTR
Purpose: gateway cloning donor vector containing DDX3X ASD mutation
Depositing lab: Douglas Allan & Christopher Loewen. Depositing organization: University of British Columbia.
Backbone
  Vector backbone: pCR8-GW-TOPO
  Backbone manufacturer: GenScript
  Backbone size w/o insert (bp): 2800
  Vector type: Gateway Entry Plasmid
Growth in bacteria
  Bacterial resistance: Spectinomycin, 50 μg/mL
  Growth temperature: 37°C
  Growth strain: DH5alpha
  Copy number: High Copy
Gene/Insert
  Gene/Insert name: DDX3X
  Species: H. sapiens (human)
  Insert size (bp): 2000
  Mutation: Y466D
  Entrez Gene: DDX3X (a.k.a. CAP-Rf, DBX, DDX14, DDX3, HLP2, MRX102, MRXSSB)
  Cloning method: Gibson Cloning
  Sequencing primers: 5′ M13 fwd; 3′ M13 rev
Terms and licenses: Academic/Nonprofit Terms; Industry Terms: Not Available to Industry
Depositor comments: insert contains a Kozak sequence that encodes a linker for cloning into N-terminal tagging pDEST vectors
How to cite: DDX3X - Y466D in pENTR was a gift from Douglas Allan & Christopher Loewen (Addgene plasmid # 216582 ; http://n2t.net/addgene:216582 ; RRID:Addgene_216582)
