[The description below was written by a language model from this plasmid's Addgene catalogue record and pLannotate feature annotations shown in this document.]
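Description:
DDX3X - Y466D in pENTR is a Gateway entry (donor) plasmid built on the pCR8-GW-TOPO backbone, carrying the human DDX3X coding sequence with a Y466D substitution that the record describes as an autism spectrum disorder (ASD)-associated mutation. DDX3X is annotated as an X-linked human gene also known as DBX or DDX3. The sequenced plasmid is about 4.8 kb, consistent with a roughly 2 kb insert in a 2.8 kb backbone. It is maintained in E. coli at high copy through a ColE1/pUC-type origin and is selected with spectinomycin via the aadA (SmR) aminoglycoside adenylyltransferase gene. That gene lies downstream of a fragment of the class 1 integron Pc promoter and a short remnant of a gentamicin resistance gene.

The DDX3X open reading frame sits between attL1 and attL2 sites, so an LR Clonase reaction can transfer it directionally into any attR-containing destination vector. The entry clone has no promoter positioned to express the insert in eukaryotic cells, so expression context and tags come from the chosen destination vector. A T7 promoter lies just outside attL2 in the reverse orientation. The rrnB T1 and T2 terminators lie upstream of the attL1 side, where they limit read-through transcription from the backbone into the cassette. The short lacZα and lacI fragments appear to be non-functional remnants. According to the depositor, the insert was assembled by Gibson cloning and includes a Kozak sequence that also encodes a linker when read through, which makes it compatible with N-terminal tagging destination vectors. The plasmid's stated purpose is to serve as the source clone for generating expression constructs of this DDX3X variant.
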