Features (pLannotate 1.2.2; 12 found; start..end, strand, type, name):
     42..78      -  CDS            lacZα (fragment): LacZα fragment of β-galactosidase; lacZ fragment
     94..193     +  protein_bind   attL1: mutant version of attL; recombination site for the Gateway® LR reaction LR Clonase™
    202..2187    +  CDS            DDX3X: DDX3X_HUMAN - Also known as DBX From Homo sapiens (Human).
   2194..2293    -  protein_bind   attL2: mutant version of attL; recombination site for the Gateway® LR reaction LR Clonase™
   2311..2329    -  promoter       T7 promoter: promoter for bacteriophage T7 RNA polymerase
   2519..2542    +  promoter       Pc promoter (fragment): intI1 (promoter lies within the coding sequence); class 1 integron promoter
   2718..2774    +  CDS            GmR (fragment): gentamycin acetyltransferase; aacC1; confers resistance to gentamycin
   2781..3572    +  CDS            SmR: aminoglycoside adenylyltransferase (Murphy, 1985); aadA; confers resistance to spectinomycin and streptomycin
   3665..4253    +  rep_origin     ori: high-copy-number ColE1/pMB1/pBR322/pUC origin of replication
   4436..4528    +  CDS            lacI (fragment): lac repressor; lacI; The lac repressor binds to the lac operator to inhibit transcription in E. coli. This inhibition can be relieved by adding lactose or isopropyl-β-D-thiogalactopyranoside (IPTG).
   4583..4610    -  terminator     rrnB T2 terminator: transcription terminator T2 from the E. coli rrnB gene
   4742..4785    +  terminator     rrnB T1 terminator: Escherichia coli rrnB; transcription terminator T1 from the E. coli rrnB gene
>Addgene plasmid #216582 | DDX3X - Y466D in pENTR | addgene full sequence | sequence record 426875 | Addgene NGS Result
GCCTGGCAGTTCCCTACTCTCGCGTTAACGCTAGCATGGATGTTTTCCCAGTCACGACGTTGTAAAACGA
CGGCCAGTCTTAAGCTCGGGCCCCAAATAATGATTTTATTTTGACTGATAGTGACCTGTTCGTTGCAACA
AATTGATGAGCAATGCTTTTTTATAATGCCAACTTTGTACAAAAAAGCAGGCTCCGGCACCATGAGTCAT
GTGGCAGTGGAAAATGCGCTCGGGCTGGACCAGCAGTTTGCTGGCCTAGACCTGAACTCTTCAGATAATC
AGAGTGGAGGAAGTACAGCCAGCAAAGGGCGCTATATTCCTCCTCATTTAAGGAACCGAGAAGCTACTAA
AGGTTTCTACGATAAAGACAGTTCAGGGTGGAGTTCTAGCAAAGATAAGGATGCGTATAGCAGTTTTGGA
TCTCGTAGTGATTCAAGAGGGAAGTCTAGCTTCTTCAGTGATCGTGGAAGTGGATCAAGGGGAAGGTTTG
ATGATCGTGGACGGAGTGATTACGATGGCATTGGCAGCCGTGGTGACAGAAGTGGCTTTGGCAAATTTGA
ACGTGGTGGAAACAGTCGCTGGTGTGACAAATCAGATGAAGATGATTGGTCAAAACCACTCCCACCAAGT
GAACGCTTGGAACAGGAACTCTTTTCTGGAGGCAACACTGGGATTAATTTTGAGAAATACGATGACATTC
CAGTTGAGGCAACAGGCAACAACTGTCCTCCACATATTGAAAGTTTCAGTGATGTTGAGATGGGAGAAAT
TATCATGGGAAACATTGAGCTTACTCGTTATACTCGCCCAACTCCAGTGCAAAAGCATGCTATTCCTATT
ATCAAAGAGAAAAGAGACTTGATGGCTTGTGCCCAAACAGGGTCTGGAAAAACTGCAGCATTTCTGTTGC
CCATCTTGAGTCAGATTTATTCAGATGGTCCAGGCGAGGCTTTGAGGGCCATGAAGGAAAATGGAAGGTA
TGGGCGCCGCAAACAATACCCAATCTCCTTGGTATTAGCACCAACGAGAGAGTTGGCAGTACAGATCTAC
GAGGAAGCCAGAAAATTTTCATACCGATCTAGAGTTCGTCCTTGCGTGGTTTATGGTGGTGCCGATATTG
GTCAGCAGATTCGAGACTTGGAACGTGGATGCCATTTGTTAGTAGCCACTCCAGGACGTCTAGTGGATAT
GATGGAAAGAGGAAAGATTGGATTAGACTTTTGCAAATACTTGGTGTTAGATGAAGCTGATCGGATGTTG
GATATGGGGTTTGAGCCTCAGATTCGTAGAATAGTCGAACAAGATACTATGCCTCCAAAGGGTGTCCGCC
ACACTATGATGTTTAGTGCTACTTTTCCTAAGGAAATACAGATGCTGGCTCGTGATTTCTTAGATGAATA
TATCTTCTTGGCTGTAGGAAGAGTTGGCTCTACCTCTGAAAACATCACACAGAAAGTAGTTTGGGTGGAA
GAATCAGACAAACGGTCATTTCTGCTTGACCTCCTAAATGCAACAGGCAAGGATTCACTGACCTTAGTGT
TTGTGGAGACCAAAAAGGGTGCAGATTCTCTGGAGGATTTCTTATACCATGAAGGAGACGCATGTACCAG
CATCCATGGAGACCGTTCTCAGAGGGATAGAGAAGAGGCCCTTCACCAGTTCCGCTCAGGAAAAAGCCCA
ATTTTAGTGGCTACAGCAGTAGCAGCAAGAGGACTGGACATTTCAAATGTGAAACATGTTATCAATTTTG
ACTTGCCAAGTGATATTGAAGAATATGTACATCGTATTGGTCGTACGGGACGTGTAGGAAACCTTGGCCT
GGCAACCTCATTCTTTAACGAGAGGAACATAAATATTACTAAGGATTTGTTGGATCTTCTTGTTGAAGCT
AAACAAGAAGTGCCGTCTTGGTTAGAAAACATGGCTTATGAACACCACTACAAGGGTAGCAGTCGTGGAC
GTTCTAAGAGTAGCAGATTTAGTGGAGGGTTTGGTGCCAGAGACTACCGACAAAGTAGCGGTGCCAGCAG
TTCCAGCTTCAGCAGCAGCCGCGCAAGCAGCAGCCGCAGTGGCGGAGGTGGCCACGGTAGCAGCAGAGGA
TTTGGTGGAGGTGGCTATGGAGGCTTTTACAACAGTGATGGATATGGAGGAAATTATAACTCCCAGGGGG
TTGACTGGTGGGGTAACTGATAGACCCAGCTTTCTTGTACAAAGTTGGCATTATAAAAAATAATTGCTCA
TCAATTTGTTGCAACGAACAGGTCACTATCAGTCAAAATAAAATCATTATTTGCCATCCAGCTGATATCC
CCTATAGTGAGTCGTATTACATGGTCATAGCTGTTTCCTGGCAGCTCTGGCCCGTGTCTCAAAATCTCTG
ATGTTACATTGCACAAGATAAAAATATATCATCATGCCTCCTCTAGACCAGCCAGGACAGAAATGCCTCG
ACTTCGCTGCTACCCAAGGTTGCCGGGTGACGCACACCGTGGAAACGGATGAAGGCACGAACCCAGTGGA
CATAAGCCTGTTCGGTTCGTAAGCTGTAATGCAAGTAGCGTATGCGCTCACGCAACTGGTCCAGAACCTT
GACCGAACGCAGCGGTGGTAACGGCGCAGTGGCGGTTTTCATGGCTTGTTATGACTGTTTTTTTGGGGTA
CAGTCTATGCCTCGGGCATCCAAGCAGCAAGCGCGTTACGCCGTGGGTCGATGTTTGATGTTATGGAGCA
GCAACGATGTTACGCAGCAGGGCAGTCGCCCTAAAACAAAGTTAAACATTATGAGGGAAGCGGTGATCGC
CGAAGTATCGACTCAACTATCAGAGGTAGTTGGCGTCATCGAGCGCCATCTCGAACCGACGTTGCTGGCC
GTACATTTGTACGGCTCCGCAGTGGATGGCGGCCTGAAGCCACACAGTGATATTGATTTGCTGGTTACGG
TGACCGTAAGGCTTGATGAAACAACGCGGCGAGCTTTGATCAACGACCTTTTGGAAACTTCGGCTTCCCC
TGGAGAGAGCGAGATTCTCCGCGCTGTAGAAGTCACCATTGTTGTGCACGACGACATCATTCCGTGGCGT
TATCCAGCTAAGCGCGAACTGCAATTTGGAGAATGGCAGCGCAATGACATTCTTGCAGGTATCTTCGAGC
CAGCCACGATCGACATTGATCTGGCTATCTTGCTGACAAAAGCAAGAGAACATAGCGTTGCCTTGGTAGG
TCCAGCGGCGGAGGAACTCTTTGATCCGGTTCCTGAACAGGATCTATTTGAGGCGCTAAATGAAACCTTA
ACGCTATGGAACTCGCCGCCCGACTGGGCTGGCGATGAGCGAAATGTAGTGCTTACGTTGTCCCGCATTT
GGTACAGCGCAGTAACCGGCAAAATCGCGCCGAAGGATGTCGCTGCCGACTGGGCAATGGAGCGCCTGCC
GGCCCAGTATCAGCCCGTCATACTTGAAGCTAGACAGGCTTATCTTGGACAAGAAGAAGATCGCTTGGCC
TCGCGCGCAGATCAGTTGGAAGAATTTGTCCACTACGTGAAAGGCGAGATCACCAAGGTAGTCGGCAAAT
AACCCTCGAGCCACCCATGACCAAAATCCCTTAACGTGAGTTACGCGTCGTTCCACTGAGCGTCAGACCC
CGTAGAAAAGATCAAAGGATCTTCTTGAGATCCTTTTTTTCTGCGCGTAATCTGCTGCTTGCAAACAAAA
AAACCACCGCTACCAGCGGTGGTTTGTTTGCCGGATCAAGAGCTACCAACTCTTTTTCCGAAGGTAACTG
GCTTCAGCAGAGCGCAGATACCAAATACTGTTCTTCTAGTGTAGCCGTAGTTAGGCCACCACTTCAAGAA
CTCTGTAGCACCGCCTACATACCTCGCTCTGCTAATCCTGTTACCAGTGGCTGCTGCCAGTGGCGATAAG
TCGTGTCTTACCGGGTTGGACTCAAGACGATAGTTACCGGATAAGGCGCAGCGGTCGGGCTGAACGGGGG
GTTCGTGCACACAGCCCAGCTTGGAGCGAACGACCTACACCGAACTGAGATACCTACAGCGTGAGCTATG
AGAAAGCGCCACGCTTCCCGAAGGGAGAAAGGCGGACAGGTATCCGGTAAGCGGCAGGGTCGGAACAGGA
GAGCGCACGAGGGAGCTTCCAGGGGGAAACGCCTGGTATCTTTATAGTCCTGTCGGGTTTCGCCACCTCT
GACTTGAGCGTCGATTTTTGTGATGCTCGTCAGGGGGGCGGAGCCTATGGAAAAACGCCAGCAACGCGGC
CTTTTTACGGTTCCTGGCCTTTTGCTGGCCTTTTGCTCACATGTTCTTTCCTGCGTTATCCCCTGATTCT
GTGGATAACCGTATTACCGCCTTTGAGTGAGCTGATACCGCTCGCCGCAGCCGAACGACCGAGCGCAGCG
AGTCAGTGAGCGAGGAAGCGGAAGAGCGCCCAATACGCAAACCGCCTCTCCCCGCGCGTTGGCCGATTCA
TTAATGCAGCTGGCACGACAGGTTTCCCGACTGGAAAGCGGGCAGTGAGCGCAACGCAATTAATACGCGT
ACCGCTAGCCAGGAAGAGTTTGTAGAAACGCAAAAAGGCCATCCGTCAGGATGGCCTTCTGCTTAGTTTG
ATGCCTGGCAGTTTATGGCGGGCGTCCTGCCCGCCACCCTCCGGGCCGTTGCTTCACAACGTTCAAATCC
GCTCCCGGCGGATTTGTCCTACTCAGGAGAGCGTTCACCGACAAACAACAGATAAAACGAAAGGCCCAGT
CTTCCGACTGAGCCTTTCGTTTTATTTGAT
